Addgene plasmid #155366: pCMV-dCas13-M3nls
Purpose: Targeted m6A RNA methylation in mammalian cells
Depositing lab: David Liu. Publication: Programmable m(6)A modification of cellular RNAs with a Cas13-directed methyltransferase. Wilson C, Chen PJ, Miao Z, Liu DR. Nat Biotechnol. 2020 Jun 29. pii: 10.1038/s41587-020-0572-6. doi: 10.1038/s41587-020-0572-6. PubMed 32601430.
Backbone
  Vector backbone: pCMV with pBR322 origin
  Vector type: Mammalian Expression, CRISPR
Growth in bacteria
  Bacterial resistance: Ampicillin, 100 μg/mL
  Growth temperature: 37°C
  Growth strain: DH5alpha
  Copy number: High Copy
Gene/Insert
  Gene/Insert name: dCas13-M3nls
  Species: Cas13b is from Prevotella sp. P5-125; METTL3 is from H. sapiens
  Mutation: PspCas13b Δ984-1090 H133A
  Entrez Gene: METTL3 (a.k.a. IME4, M6A, MT-A70, Spo8, hMETTL3)
  Cloning method: Unknown
  Sequencing primers: 5′ Unknown
Terms and licenses: Academic/Nonprofit Terms; Industry Terms: Not Available to Industry
How to cite: pCMV-dCas13-M3nls was a gift from David Liu (Addgene plasmid # 155366 ; http://n2t.net/addgene:155366 ; RRID:Addgene_155366)
