[The description below was written by a language model from this plasmid's Addgene catalogue record and pLannotate feature annotations shown in this document.]
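Description:
pCMV-dCas13-M3nls is a 7,434-bp mammalian expression plasmid from the CRISPR toolbox, built for targeted N6-methyladenosine (m6A) installation on cellular RNAs. It is maintained in E. coli as a high-copy plasmid through a ColE1/pBR322-type origin and selected with ampicillin via the β-lactamase gene and its native promoter. No mammalian selection marker is annotated. Only short remnants of an SV40 promoter, a pBluescript polylinker, lac promoter/operator elements, lacI and the pBR322 bom region appear in the backbone, and these look like cloning leftovers rather than functional modules.

The payload is a single fusion open reading frame driven by the human CMV immediate-early enhancer and promoter and terminated by the bovine growth hormone polyadenylation signal. A T7 promoter sits just upstream of the coding region and could support in vitro transcription. According to the catalogue fields, the fusion joins a Cas13b from Prevotella sp. P5-125, carrying an H133A substitution and a deletion of residues 984–1090, to human METTL3. The "dCas13" name indicates a nuclease-inactive, RNA-guided binding protein. The automated annotation recognises only a METTL3 fragment at the 3′ end of the reading frame, so a partial METTL3 sequence rather than the full-length protein appears to be present. The roughly 3 kb between the T7 promoter and that fragment, where the Cas13b portion presumably lies, is unannotated. The "nls" in the name suggests a nuclear localisation signal, but none is annotated. The two sequence records (depositor and repository-sequenced) carry identical features and differ only in where numbering starts. No guide RNA cassette is annotated, so a guide would presumably have to be supplied separately to direct the methyltransferase to a chosen transcript in mammalian cells.
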