Features (pLannotate 1.2.2; 15 found; start..end, strand, type, name):
    365..568     +  promoter       CMV promoter: human cytomegalovirus (CMV) immediate early promoter
    610..628     +  promoter       T7 promoter: promoter for bacteriophage T7 RNA polymerase
   3750..4673    +  CDS            METTL3 (fragment) (sequence partly withheld): MTA70_HUMAN - Also known as MTA70. Experimental evidence at protein level: Swiss-Prot protein existence level 1. The METTL3-METTL14 heterodimer forms a N6-methyltransferase complex that methylates adenosine residues at the N(6) position of some RNAs and regulates various processes such as the circadian clock, differentiation of embryonic and hematopoietic stem cells, cortical neurogenesis, response to DNA damage, differentiation of T-cells and primary miRNA processing (PubMed:22575960, PubMed:24284625, PubMed:25719671, PubMed:25799998, PubMed:26321680, PubMed:26593424, PubMed:27627798, PubMed:
   4728..4952    +  polyA_signal   bGH poly(A) signal: bovine growth hormone polyadenylation signal
   4956..4977    +  promoter       SV40 promoter (fragment): SV40 enhancer and early promoter
   4982..4998    +  misc_feature   MCS (fragment): pBluescript multiple cloning site
   5047..5063    -  protein_bind   lac operator: The lac repressor binds to the lac operator to inhibit transcription in E. coli. This inhibition can be relieved by adding lactose or isopropyl-β-D-thiogalactopyranoside (IPTG). lac repressor encoded by lacI
   5071..5101    -  promoter       lac promoter: promoter for the E. coli lac operon
   5116..5137    -  protein_bind   CAP binding site: CAP binding activates transcription in the presence of cAMP. E. coli catabolite activator protein
   5150..5242    -  CDS            lacI (fragment): lac repressor; lacI; The lac repressor binds to the lac operator to inhibit transcription in E. coli. This inhibition can be relieved by adding lactose or isopropyl-β-D-thiogalactopyranoside (IPTG).
   5425..6013    -  rep_origin     ori: high-copy-number ColE1/pMB1/pBR322/pUC origin of replication
   6184..7044    -  CDS            AmpR: β-lactamase; bla; confers resistance to ampicillin, carbenicillin, and related antibiotics
   7045..7149    -  promoter       AmpR promoter: bla
   7220..7264    -  misc_feature   bom (fragment): basis of mobility region from pBR322
   7419..364     +  enhancer       CMV enhancer (across the origin): human cytomegalovirus immediate early enhancer
>Addgene plasmid #155366 | pCMV-dCas13-M3nls | depositor full sequence | sequence record 300740 | pCMV-dCas13-M3nls sequence 7434 bps
TAGTTATTAATAGTAATCAATTACGGGGTCATTAGTTCATAGCCCATATATGGAGTTCCGCGTTACATAA
CTTACGGTAAATGGCCCGCCTGGCTGACCGCCCAACGACCCCCGCCCATTGACGTCAATAATGACGTATG
TTCCCATAGTAACGCCAATAGGGACTTTCCATTGACGTCAATGGGTGGAGTATTTACGGTAAACTGCCCA
CTTGGCAGTACATCAAGTGTATCATATGCCAAGTACGCCCCCTATTGACGTCAATGACGGTAAATGGCCC
GCCTGGCATTATGCCCAGTACATGACCTTATGGGACTTTCCTACTTGGCAGTACATCTACGTATTAGTCA
TCGCTATTACCATGGTGATGCGGTTTTGGCAGTACATCAATGGGCGTGGATAGCGGTTTGACTCACGGGG
ATTTCCAAGTCTCCACCCCATTGACGTCAATGGGAGTTTGTTTTGGCACCAAAATCAACGGGACTTTCCA
AAATGTCGTAACAACTCCGCCCCATTGACGCAAATGGGCGGTAGGCGTGTACGGTGGGAGGTCTATATAA
GCAGAGCTGGTTTAGTGAACCGTCAGATCCGCTAGAGATCCGCGGCCGCTAATACGACTCACTATAGGGA
GAGCCGCCACCATGAAACGGACAGCCGACGGAAGCGAGTTCGAGTCACCAAAGAAGAAGCGGAAAGTCAA
CATCCCCGCTCTGGTGGAAAACCAGAAGAAGTACTTTGGCACCTACAGCGTGATGGCCATGCTGAACGCT
CAGACCGTGCTGGACCACATCCAGAAGGTGGCCGATATTGAGGGCGAGCAGAACGAGAACAACGAGAATC
TGTGGTTTCACCCCGTGATGAGCCACCTGTACAACGCCAAGAACGGCTACGACAAGCAGCCCGAGAAAAC
CATGTTCATCATCGAGCGGCTGCAGAGCTACTTCCCATTCCTGAAGATCATGGCCGAGAACCAGAGAGAG
TACAGCAACGGCAAGTACAAGCAGAACCGCGTGGAAGTGAACAGCAACGACATCTTCGAGGTGCTGAAGC
GCGCCTTCGGCGTGCTGAAGATGTACAGGGACCTGACCAACGCATACAAGACCTACGAGGAAAAGCTGAA
CGACGGCTGCGAGTTCCTGACCAGCACAGAGCAACCTCTGAGCGGCATGATCAACAACTACTACACAGTG
GCCCTGCGGAACATGAACGAGAGATACGGCTACAAGACAGAGGACCTGGCCTTCATCCAGGACAAGCGGT
TCAAGTTCGTGAAGGACGCCTACGGCAAGAAAAAGTCCCAAGTGAATACCGGATTCTTCCTGAGCCTGCA
GGACTACAACGGCGACACACAGAAGAAGCTGCACCTGAGCGGAGTGGGAATCGCCCTGCTGATCTGCCTG
TTCCTGGACAAGCAGTACATCAACATCTTTCTGAGCAGGCTGCCCATCTTCTCCAGCTACAATGCCCAGA
GCGAGGAACGGCGGATCATCATCAGATCCTTCGGCATCAACAGCATCAAGCTGCCCAAGGACCGGATCCA
CAGCGAGAAGTCCAACAAGAGCGTGGCCATGGATATGCTCAACGAAGTGAAGCGGTGCCCCGACGAGCTG
TTCACAACACTGTCTGCCGAGAAGCAGTCCCGGTTCAGAATCATCAGCGACGACCACAATGAAGTGCTGA
TGAAGCGGAGCAGCGACAGATTCGTGCCTCTGCTGCTGCAGTATATCGATTACGGCAAGCTGTTCGACCA
CATCAGGTTCCACGTGAACATGGGCAAGCTGAGATACCTGCTGAAGGCCGACAAGACCTGCATCGACGGC
CAGACCAGAGTCAGAGTGATCGAGCAGCCCCTGAACGGCTTCGGCAGACTGGAAGAGGCCGAGACAATGC
GGAAGCAAGAGAACGGCACCTTCGGCAACAGCGGCATCCGGATCAGAGACTTCGAGAACATGAAGCGGGA
CGACGCCAATCCTGCCAACTATCCCTACATCGTGGACACCTACACACACTACATCCTGGAAAACAACAAG
GTCGAGATGTTTATCAACGACAAAGAGGACAGCGCCCCACTGCTGCCCGTGATCGAGGATGATAGATACG
TGGTCAAGACAATCCCCAGCTGCCGGATGAGCACCCTGGAAATTCCAGCCATGGCCTTCCACATGTTTCT
GTTCGGCAGCAAGAAAACCGAGAAGCTGATCGTGGACGTGCACAACCGGTACAAGAGACTGTTCCAGGCC
ATGCAGAAAGAAGAAGTGACCGCCGAGAATATCGCCAGCTTCGGAATCGCCGAGAGCGACCTGCCTCAGA
AGATCCTGGATCTGATCAGCGGCAATGCCCACGGCAAGGATGTGGACGCCTTCATCAGACTGACCGTGGA
CGACATGCTGACCGACACCGAGCGGAGAATCAAGAGATTCAAGGACGACCGGAAGTCCATTCGGAGCGCC
GACAACAAGATGGGAAAGAGAGGCTTCAAGCAGATCTCCACAGGCAAGCTGGCCGACTTCCTGGCCAAGG
ACATCGTGCTGTTTCAGCCCAGCGTGAACGATGGCGAGAACAAGATCACCGGCCTGAACTACCGGATCAT
GCAGAGCGCCATTGCCGTGTACGATAGCGGCGACGATTACGAGGCCAAGCAGCAGTTCAAGCTGATGTTC
GAGAAGGCCCGGCTGATCGGCAAGGGCACAACAGAGCCTCATCCATTTCTGTACAAGGTGTTCGCCCGCA
GCATCCCCGCCAATGCCGTCGAGTTCTACGAGCGCTACCTGATCGAGCGGAAGTTCTACCTGACCGGCCT
GTCCAACGAGATCAAGAAAGGCAACAGAGTGGATGTGCCCTTCATCCGGCGGGACCAGAACAAGTGGAAA
ACACCCGCCATGAAGACCCTGGGCAGAATCTACAGCGAGGATCTGCCCGTGGAACTGCCCAGACAGATGT
TCGACAATGAGATCAAGTCCCACCTGAAGTCCCTGCCACAGATGGAAGGCATCGACTTCAACAATGCCAA
CGTGACCTATCTGATCGCCGAGTACATGAAGAGAGTGCTGGACGACGACTTCCAGACCTTCTACCAGTGG
AACCGCAACTACCGGTACATGGACATGCTTAAGGGCGAGTACGACAGAAAGGGCTCCCTGCAGCACTGCT
TCACCAGCGTGGAAGAGAGAGAAGGCCTCTGGAAAGAGCGGGCCTCCAGAACAGAGCGGTACAGAAAGCA
GGCCAGCAACAAGATCCGCAGCAACCGGCAGATGAGAAACGCCAGCAGCGAAGAGATCGAGACAATCCTG
GATAAGCGGCTGAGCAACAGCCGGAACGAGTACCAGAAAAGCGAGAAAGTGATCCGGCGCTACAGAGTGC
AGGATGCCCTGCTGTTTCTGCTGGCCAAAAAGACCCTGACCGAACTGGCCGATTTCGACGGCGAGAGGTT
CAAACTGAAAGAAATCATGCCCGACGCCGAGAAGGGAATCCTGAGCGAGATCATGCCCATGAGCTTCACC
TTCGAGAAAGGCGGCAAGAAGTACACCATCACCAGCGAGGGCATGAAGCTGAAGAACTACGGCGACTTCT
TTGTGCTGGCTAGCGACAAGAGGATCGGCAACCTGCTGGAACTCGTGGGCAGCGACATCGTGTCCAAAGA
GGATGGATCCAAAAGAACCGCCGACGGCAGCGAATTCGAGCCCAAGAAGAAGAGGAAAGTCTCTGGCAGC
GAGACACCAGGAACAAGCGAGTCAGCAACACCAGAGAGCCAAGAGTTCTGTGACTATGGCACCAAAGAGG
AGTGCATGAAGGCTAGCGACGCTGATCGTCCATGCCGTAAGCTGCACTTCCGTCGCATCATTAACAAACA
CACCGACGAGAGCCTGGGCGACTGCAGCTTCCTGAACACCTGCTTTCACATGGACACCTGCAAGTACGTG
CACTATGAGATCGACGCGTGCATGGATAGCGAAGCTCCGGGCAGCAAAGATCACACCCCGAGCCAGGAAC
TG
[681 nt withheld, positions 3993-4673]
TAACCGGTCATCATCACCATCACCATTGAGTTTAAACCCGCTGATCAGCCTCGACTGTGCCTTCTAGTTG
CCAGCCATCTGTTGTTTGCCCCTCCCCCGTGCCTTCCTTGACCCTGGAAGGTGCCACTCCCACTGTCCTT
TCCTAATAAAATGAGGAAATTGCATCGCATTGTCTGAGTAGGTGTCATTCTATTCTGGGGGGTGGGGTGG
GGCAGGACAGCAAGGGGGAGGATTGGGAAGACAATAGCAGGCATGCTGGGGATGCGGTGGGCTCTATGGC
TTCTGAGGCGGAAAGAACCAGCTGGGGCTCGATACCGTCGACCTCTAGCTAGAGCTTGGCGTAATCATGG
TCATAGCTGTTTCCTGTGTGAAATTGTTATCCGCTCACAATTCCACACAACATACGAGCCGGAAGCATAA
AGTGTAAAGCCTAGGGTGCCTAATGAGTGAGCTAACTCACATTAATTGCGTTGCGCTCACTGCCCGCTTT
CCAGTCGGGAAACCTGTCGTGCCAGCTGCATTAATGAATCGGCCAACGCGCGGGGAGAGGCGGTTTGCGT
ATTGGGCGCTCTTCCGCTTCCTCGCTCACTGACTCGCTGCGCTCGGTCGTTCGGCTGCGGCGAGCGGTAT
CAGCTCACTCAAAGGCGGTAATACGGTTATCCACAGAATCAGGGGATAACGCAGGAAAGAACATGTGAGC
AAAAGGCCAGCAAAAGGCCAGGAACCGTAAAAAGGCCGCGTTGCTGGCGTTTTTCCATAGGCTCCGCCCC
CCTGACGAGCATCACAAAAATCGACGCTCAAGTCAGAGGTGGCGAAACCCGACAGGACTATAAAGATACC
AGGCGTTTCCCCCTGGAAGCTCCCTCGTGCGCTCTCCTGTTCCGACCCTGCCGCTTACCGGATACCTGTC
CGCCTTTCTCCCTTCGGGAAGCGTGGCGCTTTCTCATAGCTCACGCTGTAGGTATCTCAGTTCGGTGTAG
GTCGTTCGCTCCAAGCTGGGCTGTGTGCACGAACCCCCCGTTCAGCCCGACCGCTGCGCCTTATCCGGTA
ACTATCGTCTTGAGTCCAACCCGGTAAGACACGACTTATCGCCACTGGCAGCAGCCACTGGTAACAGGAT
TAGCAGAGCGAGGTATGTAGGCGGTGCTACAGAGTTCTTGAAGTGGTGGCCTAACTACGGCTACACTAGA
AGAACAGTATTTGGTATCTGCGCTCTGCTGAAGCCAGTTACCTTCGGAAAAAGAGTTGGTAGCTCTTGAT
CCGGCAAACAAACCACCGCTGGTAGCGGTGGTTTTTTTGTTTGCAAGCAGCAGATTACGCGCAGAAAAAA
AGGATCTCAAGAAGATCCTTTGATCTTTTCTACGGGGTCTGACGCTCAGTGGAACGAAAACTCACGTTAA
GGGATTTTGGTCATGAGATTATCAAAAAGGATCTTCACCTAGATCCTTTTAAATTAAAAATGAAGTTTTA
AATCAATCTAAAGTATATATGAGTAAACTTGGTCTGACAGTTACCAATGCTTAATCAGTGAGGCACCTAT
CTCAGCGATCTGTCTATTTCGTTCATCCATAGTTGCCTGACTCCCCGTCGTGTAGATAACTACGATACGG
GAGGGCTTACCATCTGGCCCCAGTGCTGCAATGATACCGCGAGACCCACGCTCACCGGCTCCAGATTTAT
CAGCAATAAACCAGCCAGCCGGAAGGGCCGAGCGCAGAAGTGGTCCTGCAACTTTATCCGCCTCCATCCA
GTCTATTAATTGTTGCCGGGAAGCTAGAGTAAGTAGTTCGCCAGTTAATAGTTTGCGCAACGTTGTTGCC
ATTGCTACAGGCATCGTGGTGTCACGCTCGTCGTTTGGTATGGCTTCATTCAGCTCCGGTTCCCAACGAT
CAAGGCGAGTTACATGATCCCCCATGTTGTGCAAAAAAGCGGTTAGCTCCTTCGGTCCTCCGATCGTTGT
CAGAAGTAAGTTGGCCGCAGTGTTATCACTCATGGTTATGGCAGCACTGCATAATTCTCTTACTGTCATG
CCATCCGTAAGATGCTTTTCTGTGACTGGTGAGTACTCAACCAAGTCATTCTGAGAATAGTGTATGCGGC
GACCGAGTTGCTCTTGCCCGGCGTCAATACGGGATAATACCGCGCCACATAGCAGAACTTTAAAAGTGCT
CATCATTGGAAAACGTTCTTCGGGGCGAAAACTCTCAAGGATCTTACCGCTGTTGAGATCCAGTTCGATG
TAACCCACTCGTGCACCCAACTGATCTTCAGCATCTTTTACTTTCACCAGCGTTTCTGGGTGAGCAAAAA
CAGGAAGGCAAAATGCCGCAAAAAAGGGAATAAGGGCGACACGGAAATGTTGAATACTCATACTCTTCCT
TTTTCAATATTATTGAAGCATTTATCAGGGTTATTGTCTCATGAGCGGATACATATTTGAATGTATTTAG
AAAAATAAACAAATAGGGGTTCCGCGCACATTTCCCCGAAAAGTGCCACCTGACGTCGACGGATCGGGAG
ATCGATCTCCCGATCCCCTAGGGTCGACTCTCAGTACAATCTGCTCTGATGCCGCATAGTTAAGCCAGTA
TCTGCTCCCTGCTTGTGTGTTGGAGGTCGCTGAGTAGTGCGCGAGCAAAATTTAAGCTACAACAAGGCAA
GGCTTGACCGACAATTGCATGAAGAATCTGCTTAGGGTTAGGCGTTTTGCGCTGCTTCGCGATGTACGGG
CCAGATATACGCGTTGACATTGATTATTGAC
