Features (pLannotate 1.2.2; 15 found; start..end, strand, type, name):
      1..204     +  promoter       CMV promoter: human cytomegalovirus (CMV) immediate early promoter
    246..264     +  promoter       T7 promoter: promoter for bacteriophage T7 RNA polymerase
   3386..4309    +  CDS            METTL3 (fragment) (sequence partly withheld): MTA70_HUMAN - Also known as MTA70. Experimental evidence at protein level: Swiss-Prot protein existence level 1. The METTL3-METTL14 heterodimer forms a N6-methyltransferase complex that methylates adenosine residues at the N(6) position of some RNAs and regulates various processes such as the circadian clock, differentiation of embryonic and hematopoietic stem cells, cortical neurogenesis, response to DNA damage, differentiation of T-cells and primary miRNA processing (PubMed:22575960, PubMed:24284625, PubMed:25719671, PubMed:25799998, PubMed:26321680, PubMed:26593424, PubMed:27627798, PubMed:
   4364..4588    +  polyA_signal   bGH poly(A) signal: bovine growth hormone polyadenylation signal
   4592..4613    +  promoter       SV40 promoter (fragment): SV40 enhancer and early promoter
   4618..4634    +  misc_feature   MCS (fragment): pBluescript multiple cloning site
   4683..4699    -  protein_bind   lac operator: The lac repressor binds to the lac operator to inhibit transcription in E. coli. This inhibition can be relieved by adding lactose or isopropyl-β-D-thiogalactopyranoside (IPTG). lac repressor encoded by lacI
   4707..4737    -  promoter       lac promoter: promoter for the E. coli lac operon
   4752..4773    -  protein_bind   CAP binding site: CAP binding activates transcription in the presence of cAMP. E. coli catabolite activator protein
   4786..4878    -  CDS            lacI (fragment): lac repressor; lacI; The lac repressor binds to the lac operator to inhibit transcription in E. coli. This inhibition can be relieved by adding lactose or isopropyl-β-D-thiogalactopyranoside (IPTG).
   5061..5649    -  rep_origin     ori: high-copy-number ColE1/pMB1/pBR322/pUC origin of replication
   5820..6680    -  CDS            AmpR: β-lactamase; bla; confers resistance to ampicillin, carbenicillin, and related antibiotics
   6681..6785    -  promoter       AmpR promoter: bla
   6856..6900    -  misc_feature   bom (fragment): basis of mobility region from pBR322
   7055..7434    +  enhancer       CMV enhancer: human cytomegalovirus immediate early enhancer
>Addgene plasmid #155366 | pCMV-dCas13-M3nls | addgene full sequence | sequence record 305808 | Addgene NGS Result
GTGATGCGGTTTTGGCAGTACATCAATGGGCGTGGATAGCGGTTTGACTCACGGGGATTTCCAAGTCTCC
ACCCCATTGACGTCAATGGGAGTTTGTTTTGGCACCAAAATCAACGGGACTTTCCAAAATGTCGTAACAA
CTCCGCCCCATTGACGCAAATGGGCGGTAGGCGTGTACGGTGGGAGGTCTATATAAGCAGAGCTGGTTTA
GTGAACCGTCAGATCCGCTAGAGATCCGCGGCCGCTAATACGACTCACTATAGGGAGAGCCGCCACCATG
AAACGGACAGCCGACGGAAGCGAGTTCGAGTCACCAAAGAAGAAGCGGAAAGTCAACATCCCCGCTCTGG
TGGAAAACCAGAAGAAGTACTTTGGCACCTACAGCGTGATGGCCATGCTGAACGCTCAGACCGTGCTGGA
CCACATCCAGAAGGTGGCCGATATTGAGGGCGAGCAGAACGAGAACAACGAGAATCTGTGGTTTCACCCC
GTGATGAGCCACCTGTACAACGCCAAGAACGGCTACGACAAGCAGCCCGAGAAAACCATGTTCATCATCG
AGCGGCTGCAGAGCTACTTCCCATTCCTGAAGATCATGGCCGAGAACCAGAGAGAGTACAGCAACGGCAA
GTACAAGCAGAACCGCGTGGAAGTGAACAGCAACGACATCTTCGAGGTGCTGAAGCGCGCCTTCGGCGTG
CTGAAGATGTACAGGGACCTGACCAACGCATACAAGACCTACGAGGAAAAGCTGAACGACGGCTGCGAGT
TCCTGACCAGCACAGAGCAACCTCTGAGCGGCATGATCAACAACTACTACACAGTGGCCCTGCGGAACAT
GAACGAGAGATACGGCTACAAGACAGAGGACCTGGCCTTCATCCAGGACAAGCGGTTCAAGTTCGTGAAG
GACGCCTACGGCAAGAAAAAGTCCCAAGTGAATACCGGATTCTTCCTGAGCCTGCAGGACTACAACGGCG
ACACACAGAAGAAGCTGCACCTGAGCGGAGTGGGAATCGCCCTGCTGATCTGCCTGTTCCTGGACAAGCA
GTACATCAACATCTTTCTGAGCAGGCTGCCCATCTTCTCCAGCTACAATGCCCAGAGCGAGGAACGGCGG
ATCATCATCAGATCCTTCGGCATCAACAGCATCAAGCTGCCCAAGGACCGGATCCACAGCGAGAAGTCCA
ACAAGAGCGTGGCCATGGATATGCTCAACGAAGTGAAGCGGTGCCCCGACGAGCTGTTCACAACACTGTC
TGCCGAGAAGCAGTCCCGGTTCAGAATCATCAGCGACGACCACAATGAAGTGCTGATGAAGCGGAGCAGC
GACAGATTCGTGCCTCTGCTGCTGCAGTATATCGATTACGGCAAGCTGTTCGACCACATCAGGTTCCACG
TGAACATGGGCAAGCTGAGATACCTGCTGAAGGCCGACAAGACCTGCATCGACGGCCAGACCAGAGTCAG
AGTGATCGAGCAGCCCCTGAACGGCTTCGGCAGACTGGAAGAGGCCGAGACAATGCGGAAGCAAGAGAAC
GGCACCTTCGGCAACAGCGGCATCCGGATCAGAGACTTCGAGAACATGAAGCGGGACGACGCCAATCCTG
CCAACTATCCCTACATCGTGGACACCTACACACACTACATCCTGGAAAACAACAAGGTCGAGATGTTTAT
CAACGACAAAGAGGACAGCGCCCCACTGCTGCCCGTGATCGAGGATGATAGATACGTGGTCAAGACAATC
CCCAGCTGCCGGATGAGCACCCTGGAAATTCCAGCCATGGCCTTCCACATGTTTCTGTTCGGCAGCAAGA
AAACCGAGAAGCTGATCGTGGACGTGCACAACCGGTACAAGAGACTGTTCCAGGCCATGCAGAAAGAAGA
AGTGACCGCCGAGAATATCGCCAGCTTCGGAATCGCCGAGAGCGACCTGCCTCAGAAGATCCTGGATCTG
ATCAGCGGCAATGCCCACGGCAAGGATGTGGACGCCTTCATCAGACTGACCGTGGACGACATGCTGACCG
ACACCGAGCGGAGAATCAAGAGATTCAAGGACGACCGGAAGTCCATTCGGAGCGCCGACAACAAGATGGG
AAAGAGAGGCTTCAAGCAGATCTCCACAGGCAAGCTGGCCGACTTCCTGGCCAAGGACATCGTGCTGTTT
CAGCCCAGCGTGAACGATGGCGAGAACAAGATCACCGGCCTGAACTACCGGATCATGCAGAGCGCCATTG
CCGTGTACGATAGCGGCGACGATTACGAGGCCAAGCAGCAGTTCAAGCTGATGTTCGAGAAGGCCCGGCT
GATCGGCAAGGGCACAACAGAGCCTCATCCATTTCTGTACAAGGTGTTCGCCCGCAGCATCCCCGCCAAT
GCCGTCGAGTTCTACGAGCGCTACCTGATCGAGCGGAAGTTCTACCTGACCGGCCTGTCCAACGAGATCA
AGAAAGGCAACAGAGTGGATGTGCCCTTCATCCGGCGGGACCAGAACAAGTGGAAAACACCCGCCATGAA
GACCCTGGGCAGAATCTACAGCGAGGATCTGCCCGTGGAACTGCCCAGACAGATGTTCGACAATGAGATC
AAGTCCCACCTGAAGTCCCTGCCACAGATGGAAGGCATCGACTTCAACAATGCCAACGTGACCTATCTGA
TCGCCGAGTACATGAAGAGAGTGCTGGACGACGACTTCCAGACCTTCTACCAGTGGAACCGCAACTACCG
GTACATGGACATGCTTAAGGGCGAGTACGACAGAAAGGGCTCCCTGCAGCACTGCTTCACCAGCGTGGAA
GAGAGAGAAGGCCTCTGGAAAGAGCGGGCCTCCAGAACAGAGCGGTACAGAAAGCAGGCCAGCAACAAGA
TCCGCAGCAACCGGCAGATGAGAAACGCCAGCAGCGAAGAGATCGAGACAATCCTGGATAAGCGGCTGAG
CAACAGCCGGAACGAGTACCAGAAAAGCGAGAAAGTGATCCGGCGCTACAGAGTGCAGGATGCCCTGCTG
TTTCTGCTGGCCAAAAAGACCCTGACCGAACTGGCCGATTTCGACGGCGAGAGGTTCAAACTGAAAGAAA
TCATGCCCGACGCCGAGAAGGGAATCCTGAGCGAGATCATGCCCATGAGCTTCACCTTCGAGAAAGGCGG
CAAGAAGTACACCATCACCAGCGAGGGCATGAAGCTGAAGAACTACGGCGACTTCTTTGTGCTGGCTAGC
GACAAGAGGATCGGCAACCTGCTGGAACTCGTGGGCAGCGACATCGTGTCCAAAGAGGATGGATCCAAAA
GAACCGCCGACGGCAGCGAATTCGAGCCCAAGAAGAAGAGGAAAGTCTCTGGCAGCGAGACACCAGGAAC
AAGCGAGTCAGCAACACCAGAGAGCCAAGAGTTCTGTGACTATGGCACCAAAGAGGAGTGCATGAAGGCT
AGCGACGCTGATCGTCCATGCCGTAAGCTGCACTTCCGTCGCATCATTAACAAACACACCGACGAGAGCC
TGGGCGACTGCAGCTTCCTGAACACCTGCTTTCACATGGACACCTGCAAGTACGTGCACTATGAGATCGA
CGCGTGCATGGATAGCGAAGCTCCGGGCAGCAAAGATCACACCCCGAGCCAGGAACTG
[681 nt withheld, positions 3629-4309]
TAACCGGTCATCATCACCATCACCATTGAGTTTAAACCCGCTGATCAGCCTCGACTGTGCCTTCTAGTTG
CCAGCCATCTGTTGTTTGCCCCTCCCCCGTGCCTTCCTTGACCCTGGAAGGTGCCACTCCCACTGTCCTT
TCCTAATAAAATGAGGAAATTGCATCGCATTGTCTGAGTAGGTGTCATTCTATTCTGGGGGGTGGGGTGG
GGCAGGACAGCAAGGGGGAGGATTGGGAAGACAATAGCAGGCATGCTGGGGATGCGGTGGGCTCTATGGC
TTCTGAGGCGGAAAGAACCAGCTGGGGCTCGATACCGTCGACCTCTAGCTAGAGCTTGGCGTAATCATGG
TCATAGCTGTTTCCTGTGTGAAATTGTTATCCGCTCACAATTCCACACAACATACGAGCCGGAAGCATAA
AGTGTAAAGCCTAGGGTGCCTAATGAGTGAGCTAACTCACATTAATTGCGTTGCGCTCACTGCCCGCTTT
CCAGTCGGGAAACCTGTCGTGCCAGCTGCATTAATGAATCGGCCAACGCGCGGGGAGAGGCGGTTTGCGT
ATTGGGCGCTCTTCCGCTTCCTCGCTCACTGACTCGCTGCGCTCGGTCGTTCGGCTGCGGCGAGCGGTAT
CAGCTCACTCAAAGGCGGTAATACGGTTATCCACAGAATCAGGGGATAACGCAGGAAAGAACATGTGAGC
AAAAGGCCAGCAAAAGGCCAGGAACCGTAAAAAGGCCGCGTTGCTGGCGTTTTTCCATAGGCTCCGCCCC
CCTGACGAGCATCACAAAAATCGACGCTCAAGTCAGAGGTGGCGAAACCCGACAGGACTATAAAGATACC
AGGCGTTTCCCCCTGGAAGCTCCCTCGTGCGCTCTCCTGTTCCGACCCTGCCGCTTACCGGATACCTGTC
CGCCTTTCTCCCTTCGGGAAGCGTGGCGCTTTCTCATAGCTCACGCTGTAGGTATCTCAGTTCGGTGTAG
GTCGTTCGCTCCAAGCTGGGCTGTGTGCACGAACCCCCCGTTCAGCCCGACCGCTGCGCCTTATCCGGTA
ACTATCGTCTTGAGTCCAACCCGGTAAGACACGACTTATCGCCACTGGCAGCAGCCACTGGTAACAGGAT
TAGCAGAGCGAGGTATGTAGGCGGTGCTACAGAGTTCTTGAAGTGGTGGCCTAACTACGGCTACACTAGA
AGAACAGTATTTGGTATCTGCGCTCTGCTGAAGCCAGTTACCTTCGGAAAAAGAGTTGGTAGCTCTTGAT
CCGGCAAACAAACCACCGCTGGTAGCGGTGGTTTTTTTGTTTGCAAGCAGCAGATTACGCGCAGAAAAAA
AGGATCTCAAGAAGATCCTTTGATCTTTTCTACGGGGTCTGACACTCAGTGGAACGAAAACTCACGTTAA
GGGATTTTGGTCATGAGATTATCAAAAAGGATCTTCACCTAGATCCTTTTAAATTAAAAATGAAGTTTTA
AATCAATCTAAAGTATATATGAGTAAACTTGGTCTGACAGTTACCAATGCTTAATCAGTGAGGCACCTAT
CTCAGCGATCTGTCTATTTCGTTCATCCATAGTTGCCTGACTCCCCGTCGTGTAGATAACTACGATACGG
GAGGGCTTACCATCTGGCCCCAGTGCTGCAATGATACCGCGAGACCCACGCTCACCGGCTCCAGATTTAT
CAGCAATAAACCAGCCAGCCGGAAGGGCCGAGCGCAGAAGTGGTCCTGCAACTTTATCCGCCTCCATCCA
GTCTATTAATTGTTGCCGGGAAGCTAGAGTAAGTAGTTCGCCAGTTAATAGTTTGCGCAACGTTGTTGCC
ATTGCTACAGGCATCGTGGTGTCACGCTCGTCGTTTGGTATGGCTTCATTCAGCTCCGGTTCCCAACGAT
CAAGGCGAGTTACATGATCCCCCATGTTGTGCAAAAAAGCGGTTAGCTCCTTCGGTCCTCCGATCGTTGT
CAGAAGTAAGTTGGCCGCAGTGTTATCACTCATGGTTATGGCAGCACTGCATAATTCTCTTACTGTCATG
CCATCCGTAAGATGCTTTTCTGTGACTGGTGAGTACTCAACCAAGTCATTCTGAGAATAGTGTATGCGGC
GACCGAGTTGCTCTTGCCCGGCGTCAATACGGGATAATACCGCGCCACATAGCAGAACTTTAAAAGTGCT
CATCATTGGAAAACGTTCTTCGGGGCGAAAACTCTCAAGGATCTTACCGCTGTTGAGATCCAGTTCGATG
TAACCCACTCGTGCACCCAACTGATCTTCAGCATCTTTTACTTTCACCAGCGTTTCTGGGTGAGCAAAAA
CAGGAAGGCAAAATGCCGCAAAAAAGGGAATAAGGGCGACACGGAAATGTTGAATACTCATACTCTTCCT
TTTTCAATATTATTGAAGCATTTATCAGGGTTATTGTCTCATGAGCGGATACATATTTGAATGTATTTAG
AAAAATAAACAAATAGGGGTTCCGCGCACATTTCCCCGAAAAGTGCCACCTGACGTCGACGGATCGGGAG
ATCGATCTCCCGATCCCCTAGGGTCGACTCTCAGTACAATCTGCTCTGATGCCGCATAGTTAAGCCAGTA
TCTGCTCCCTGCTTGTGTGTTGGAGGTCGCTGAGTAGTGCGCGAGCAAAATTTAAGCTACAACAAGGCAA
GGCTTGACCGACAATTGCATGAAGAATCTGCTTAGGGTTAGGCGTTTTGCGCTGCTTCGCGATGTACGGG
CCAGATATACGCGTTGACATTGATTATTGACTAGTTATTAATAGTAATCAATTACGGGGTCATTAGTTCA
TAGCCCATATATGGAGTTCCGCGTTACATAACTTACGGTAAATGGCCCGCCTGGCTGACCGCCCAACGAC
CCCCGCCCATTGACGTCAATAATGACGTATGTTCCCATAGTAACGCCAATAGGGACTTTCCATTGACGTC
AATGGGTGGAGTATTTACGGTAAACTGCCCACTTGGCAGTACATCAAGTGTATCATATGCCAAGTACGCC
CCCTATTGACGTCAATGACGGTAAATGGCCCGCCTGGCATTATGCCCAGTACATGACCTTATGGGACTTT
CCTACTTGGCAGTACATCTACGTATTAGTCATCGCTATTACCATG
